Addgene plasmid #198854: pGL3-MTS-ND3-Q26-L18-G1397C-UGI-Puro
Purpose: Employ DdCBE-mediated mtDNA editing to ablate mtProtein(ND3) by swapping Gln codon CAA with stop codon TAA in C6 cells
Depositing lab: Bin Shen. Depositing organization: Nanjing Medical University. Publication: A conditional knockout rat resource of mitochondrial protein-coding genes via a DdCBE-induced premature stop codon. Tan L, Qi X, Kong W, Jin J, Lu D, Zhang X, Wang Y, Wang S, Dong W, Shi X, Chen W, Wang J, Li K, Xie Y, Gao L, Guan F, Gao K, Li C, Wang C, Hu Z, Zhang L, Guo X, Shen B, Ma Y. Sci Adv. 2023 Apr 14;9(15):eadf2695. doi: 10.1126/sciadv.adf2695. Epub 2023 Apr 14. PubMed 37058569.
Backbone
  Vector backbone: pGL3
  Vector type: Mammalian Expression
Growth in bacteria
  Bacterial resistance: Ampicillin, 100 μg/mL
  Growth temperature: 37°C
  Growth strain: DH5alpha
  Copy number: High Copy
Gene/Insert
  Gene/Insert name: ND3-Q26-L18 TALEN
  Species: R. norvegicus (rat)
  Cloning method: Gibson Cloning
Terms and licenses: Academic/Nonprofit Terms; Industry Terms: Not Available to Industry
Depositor comments: These plasmids may not be suitable for sequencing with NGS, because they contain RVD array. In our lab, we perform Sanger sequencing using the following primers: RVD seq Fwd TGACCGCAGTGGAGGCAGTG; RVD seq Rev TTCACTGCATCCAGCGCAGG
How to cite: pGL3-MTS-ND3-Q26-L18-G1397C-UGI-Puro was a gift from Bin Shen (Addgene plasmid # 198854 ; http://n2t.net/addgene:198854 ; RRID:Addgene_198854)
