[The description below was written by a language model from this plasmid's Addgene catalogue record and pLannotate feature annotations shown in this document.]
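Description:
pGL3-MTS-ND3-Q26-L18-G1397C-UGI-Puro is a 7.4 kb mammalian expression plasmid on a pGL3 backbone that encodes one half of a DdCBE (DddA-derived cytosine base editor) pair directed at the rat mitochondrial ND3 gene. It is maintained in E. coli as a high-copy plasmid through a ColE1/pUC-type origin and selected with ampicillin via the β-lactamase gene and its own promoter.

The editor is driven by the CMV enhancer and promoter, with a T7 promoter just upstream of the coding region, and terminated by the bGH polyadenylation signal. The annotation detects TALE-derived N-terminal and C-terminal flanks (hits to avrXa10 and avrBs3) on either side of a long unannotated stretch that corresponds to the RVD repeat array specifying the DNA target, followed by a uracil glycosylase inhibitor (UGI), which blocks excision of the uracil intermediate. The mitochondrial targeting sequence (MTS) and the split DddA deaminase half (G1397C) are indicated by the plasmid name but are not called as features. "L18" appears to designate the left-side TALE arm, so a matching partner plasmid carrying the complementary DddA half would be needed to reconstitute deaminase activity at the target. A separate human PGK promoter drives puromycin N-acetyltransferase for selecting transfected cells. Short fragments annotated as HIV-1 LTR, nef, SV40 large T antigen and TcR seem to be backbone remnants rather than functional elements.

The stated purpose is to convert the CAA codon for Gln26 of ND3 into a TAA stop codon in mitochondrial DNA, ablating the protein in rat C6 cells. The depositor cautions that the repetitive RVD array may make the plasmids unsuitable for next-generation sequencing, and uses Sanger sequencing instead.
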