Features (pLannotate 1.2.2; 17 found; start..end, strand, type, name):
      8..387     +  enhancer       CMV enhancer: human cytomegalovirus immediate early enhancer
    388..591     +  promoter       CMV promoter: human cytomegalovirus (CMV) immediate early promoter
    587..620     +  LTR            5' LTR (truncated) (fragment): truncated 5' long terminal repeat (LTR) from HIV-1
    636..654     +  promoter       T7 promoter: promoter for bacteriophage T7 RNA polymerase
    698..1402    +  CDS            avrXa10 (fragment): AVX10_XANOO - Experimental evidence at protein level: Swiss-Prot protein existence level 1. Avirulence protein. Induces the hypersensitive response (HR)in rice plants carrying the resistance gene Xa10. Activity depends on the presence of the core repeat domains; replacement with repeat domains from other proteins (AvrBs3 of X.euvesicatoria (AC P14727) or AvrXa7 of this organism) does not elicit the HR. Probably acts as a transcription factor in its host plant (rice) to induce plant resistance or disease. From Xanthomonas oryzae pv. oryzae.
   3095..3241    +  CDS            avrBs3 (fragment): AVRB3_XANEU - Experimental evidence at protein level: Swiss-Prot protein existence level 1. Avirulence protein. Acts as a transcription factor in C.annuum plants. In susceptible plants lacking the Bs3 resistance gene induces expression of a number of genes, including genes homologous to a family of auxin-induced genes, alpha-expansin genes, pectate lyase, anthocyanidin glucoside rhamnosyl transferase and at least one transcription factor, UPA20. Their expression leads to plant hypertrophy in mesophyll cells, probably mainly mediated by UPA20 (PubMed:17962565). In resistant plants induces the h
   3326..3574    +  CDS            UGI: UNGI_BPPB2 - Experimental evidence at protein level: Swiss-Prot protein existence level 1. This protein binds specifically and reversibly to the host uracil-DNA glycosylase, preventing removal of uracil residues from PBS2 DNA by the host uracil-excision repair system. From Bacillus phage PBS2 (Bacteriophage PBS2).
   3615..3839    +  polyA_signal   bGH poly(A) signal: bovine growth hormone polyadenylation signal
   3846..4356    +  promoter       hPGK promoter: human phosphoglycerate kinase 1 promoter
   4378..4977    +  CDS            PuroR (fragment): puromycin N-acetyltransferase; pac from Streptomyces; confers resistance to puromycin
   5020..5088    +  CDS            nef (fragment): NEF_HV1Z2 - Experimental evidence at protein level: Swiss-Prot protein existence level 1. Extracellular Nef protein targets CD4(+) T-lymphocytes for apoptosis by interacting with CXCR4 surface receptors. From Human immunodeficiency virus type 1 group M subtype D (isolate Z2/CDC-Z34) (HIV-1).
   5124..5245    -  polyA_signal   SV40 poly(A) signal: SV40 polyadenylation signal
   5268..5336    -  CDS            large T antigen (fragment): large T antigen from SV40 (simian virus 40)
   5352..5484    +  CDS            TcR (fragment): tetracycline efflux protein; tet; confers resistance to tetracycline
   5664..6252    -  rep_origin     ori: high-copy-number ColE1/pMB1/pBR322/pUC origin of replication
   6423..7283    -  CDS            AmpR: β-lactamase; bla; confers resistance to ampicillin, carbenicillin, and related antibiotics
   7284..7388    -  promoter       AmpR promoter: bla
>Addgene plasmid #198854 | pGL3-MTS-ND3-Q26-L18-G1397C-UGI-Puro | addgene full sequence | sequence record 391812 | Addgene NGS Result
ACGCGTTGACATTGATTATTGACTAGTTATTAATAGTAATCAATTACGGGGTCATTAGTTCATAGCCCAT
ATATGGAGTTCCGCGTTACATAACTTACGGTAAATGGCCCGCCTGGCTGACCGCCCAACGACCCCCGCCC
ATTGACGTCAATAATGACGTATGTTCCCATAGTAACGCCAATAGGGACTTTCCATTGACGTCAATGGGTG
GAGTATTTACGGTAAACTGCCCACTTGGCAGTACATCAAGTGTATCATATGCCAAGTACGCCCCCTATTG
ACGTCAATGACGGTAAATGGCCCGCCTGGCATTATGCCCAGTACATGACCTTATGGGACTTTCCTACTTG
GCAGTACATCTACGTATTAGTCATCGCTATTACCATGGTGATGCGGTTTTGGCAGTACATCAATGGGCGT
GGATAGCGGTTTGACTCACGGGGATTTCCAAGTCTCCACCCCATTGACGTCAATGGGAGTTTGTTTTGGC
ACCAAAATCAACGGGACTTTCCAAAATGTCGTAACAACTCCGCCCCATTGACGCAAATGGGCGGTAGGCG
TGTACGGTGGGAGGTCTATATAAGCAGAGCTCTCTGGCTAACTAGAGAACCCACTGCTTACTGGCTTATC
GAAATTAATACGACTCACTATAGGGAGACAAGCTGGCTAGACCATGTTGGGGTTTGTGGGTCGGGTGGCC
GCTGCTCCGGCCTCCGGGGCCTTGCGGAGACTCACCCCTTCAGCGTCGCTGCCCCCAGCTCAGCTCTTAC
TGCGGGCCGCTCCGACGGCGGTCCATCCTGTCAGGGACTATGCGGCGCAAACATCTGAGAGCGGCGGAGG
CGGGAGCCCCGGCGCGGCCGCTGACTACAAGGATGACGACGATAAAGGTAGCGTGGATCTACGCACGCTC
GGCTACAGCCAGCAGCAACAGGAGAAGATCAAACCGAAGGTTCGTTCGACAGTGGCGCAGCACCACGAGG
CACTGGTCGGCCATGGGTTTACACACGCGCACATCGTTGCGCTCAGCCAACACCCGGCAGCGTTAGGGAC
CGTCGCTGTCAAGTATCAGGACATGATCGCAGCGTTGCCAGAGGCGACACACGAAGCGATCGTTGGCGTC
GGCAAACAGTGGTCCGGCGCACGCGCTCTGGAGGCCTTGCTCACGGTGGCGGGAGAGTTGAGAGGTCCAC
CGTTACAGTTGGACACAGGCCAACTTCTCAAGATTGCAAAACGTGGCGGCGTGACCGCAGTGGAGGCAGT
GCATGCATGGCGCAATGCACTGACGGGTGCCCCCCTGAACCTGACCCCGGAGCAGGTGGTGGCCATCGCT
AGTCATGACGGTGGCAAACAGGCTCTTGAAACCGTCCAACGCCTTCTACCAGTTCTCTGTCAAGCCCACG
GACTAACCCCAGCGCAAGTTGTAGCGATTGCTAGTCATGACGGTGGCAAACAGGCTCTTGAAACCGTCCA
ACGCCTTCTACCAGTTCTCTGTCAAGCCCACGGACTAACCCCAGCGCAGGTTGTAGCGATTGCTAGTAAT
GGGGGTGGCAAACAGGCTCTTGAGACTGTTCAGCGCCTTCTACCAGTTCTCTGTCAAGCCCACGGCCTGA
CGCCCGAGCAAGTTGTAGCGATTGCTAGTCATGACGGTGGCAAACAGGCTCTTGAAACCGTCCAACGCCT
TCTACCAGTTCTCTGTCAAGCCCACGGACTAACCCCAGCGCAAGTGGTAGCGATTGCTAGTAATATTGGT
GGCAAACAGGCTCTTGAGACGGTTCAGCGCCTCCTTCCAGTTCTCTGTCAAGCCCACGGACTCACCCCAG
ATCAAGTTGTAGCGATTGCTAGTAATGGGGGTGGCAAACAGGCTCTTGAGACTGTTCAGCGCCTTCTACC
AGTTCTCTGTCAAGCCCACGGCCTGACGCCCGAGCAAGTTGTAGCGATTGCTAGTAATGGGGGTGGCAAA
CAGGCTCTTGAGACTGTTCAGCGCCTTCTACCAGTTCTCTGTCAAGCCCACGGCCTGACGCCCGAGCAAG
TTGTAGCGATTGCTAGTAATGGGGGTGGCAAACAGGCTCTTGAGACTGTTCAGCGCCTTCTACCAGTTCT
CTGTCAAGCCCACGGCCTGACGCCCGAGCAAGTTGTAGCAATTGCTAGTCATGACGGTGGCAAACAGGCT
CTTGAAACCGTCCAACGCCTTCTACCAGTTCTCTGTCAAGCCCACGGACTAACCCCAGCGCAAGTTGTAG
CGATTGCTAGTAATATTGGTGGCAAACAGGCTCTTGAGACGGTTCAGCGCCTCCTTCCAGTTCTCTGTCA
AGCCCACGGACTCACCCCAGATCAAGTTGTAGCGATTGCTAGTAATATTGGTGGCAAACAGGCTCTTGAG
ACGGTTCAGCGCCTCCTTCCAGTTCTCTGTCAAGCCCACGGACTCACCCCAGATCAAGTTGTAGCGATTG
CTAGTAATGGGGGTGGCAAACAGGCTCTTGAGACTGTTCAGCGCCTTCTACCAGTTCTCTGTCAAGCCCA
CGGCCTGACGCCCGAGCAAGTTGTAGCGATAGCCAGTAATGGGGGTGGCAAACAGGCTCTTGAGACTGTT
CAGCGCCTTCTACCAGTTCTCTGTCAAGCCCACGGCCTGACGCCCGAGCAAGTTGTAGCGATTGCTAGTA
ACAATGGTGGCAAACAGGCTCTTGAAACCGTACAGCGCCTACTGCCAGTTCTCTGTCAAGCCCACGGTCT
GACTCCGGAGCAAGTTGTAGCGATTGCAAGTCATGACGGTGGCAAACAGGCTCTTGAAACCGTCCAACGC
CTTCTACCAGTTCTCTGTCAAGCCCACGGACTAACCCCAGCGCAAGTTGTAGCGATTGCTAGTAATATTG
GTGGCAAACAGGCTCTTGAGACGGTTCAGCGCCTCCTTCCAGTTCTCTGTCAAGCCCACGGACTCACCCC
AGATCAAGTTGTAGCGATTGCTTCCAATGGGGGTGGCAAACAGGCTCTTGAGACTGTTCAGCGCCTTCTA
CCAGTTCTCTGTCAAGCCCACGGCCTGACGCCCGAGCAAGTTGTAGCGATTGCCTCTAATGGGGGCGGCA
GGCCGGCGCTGGAGAGCATTGTTGCCCAGTTATCTCGCCCTGATCCGGCGTTGGCCGCGTTGACCAACGA
CCACCTCGTCGCCTTGGCCTGCCTCGGCGGACGTCCTGCGCTGGATGCAGTGAAAAAGGGATTGGGAGGC
TCCGCAATCCCTGTGAAGAGAGGCGCCACCGGCGAGACAAAGGTGTTTACCGGCAACTCTAATAGCCCTA
AGTCCCCAACAAAGGGCGGCTGCTCTGGAGGCAGCACCAACCTGTCTGACATCATCGAGAAGGAGACAGG
CAAGCAGCTGGTCATCCAGGAGAGCATCCTGATGCTGCCCGAAGAAGTCGAAGAAGTGATCGGAAACAAG
CCTGAGAGCGATATCCTGGTCCATACCGCCTACGACGAGAGTACCGACGAAAATGTGATGCTGCTGACAT
CCGACGCCCCAGAGTATAAGCCCTGGGCTCTGGTCATCCAGGATTCCAACGGAGAGAACAAAATCAAAAT
GCTGTAATCTAGAGGGCCCGTTTAAACCCGCTGATCAGCCTCGACTGTGCCTTCTAGTTGCCAGCCATCT
GTTGTTTGCCCCTCCCCCGTGCCTTCCTTGACCCTGGAAGGTGCCACTCCCACTGTCCTTTCCTAATAAA
ATGAGGAAATTGCATCGCATTGTCTGAGTAGGTGTCATTCTATTCTGGGGGGTGGGGTGGGGCAGGACAG
CAAGGGGGAGGATTGGGAAGACAATAGCAGGCATGCTGGGGATGCGGTGGGCTCTATGGCTCGAGGGGGT
TGGGGTTGCGCCTTTTCCAAGGCAGCCCTGGGTTTGCGCAGGGACGCGGCTGCTCTGGGCGTGGTTCCGG
GAAACGCAGCGGCGCCGACCCTGGGACTCGCACATTCTTCACGTCCGTTCGCAGCGTCACCCGGATCTTC
GCCGCTACCCTTGTGGGCCCCCCGGCGACGCTTCCTGCTCCGCCCCTAAGTCGGGAAGGTTCCTTGCGGT
TCGCGGCGTGCCGGACGTGACAAACGGAAGCCGCACGTCTCACTAGTACCCTCGCAGACGGACAGCGCCA
GGGAGCAATGGCAGCGCGCCGACCGCGATGGGCTGTGGCCAATAGCGGCTGCTCAGCAGGGCGCGCCGAG
AGCAGCGGCCGGGAAGGGGCGGTGCGGGAGGCGGGGTGTGGGGCGGTAGTGTGGGCCCTGTTCCTGCCCG
CGCGGTGTTCCGCATTCTGCAAGCCTCCGGAGCGCACGTCGGCAGTCGGCTCCCTCGTTGACCGAATCAC
CGACCTCTCTCCCCAGGGGGATCCACCGGAGCTTACCATGACCGAGTACAAGCCCACGGTGCGCCTCGCC
ACCCGCGACGACGTCCCCAGGGCCGTACGCACCCTCGCCGCCGCGTTCGCCGACTACCCCGCCACGCGCC
ACACCGTCGATCCGGACCGCCACATCGAGCGGGTCACCGAGCTGCAAGAACTCTTCCTCACGCGCGTCGG
GCTCGACATCGGCAAGGTGTGGGTCGCGGACGACGGCGCCGCGGTGGCGGTCTGGACCACGCCGGAGAGC
GTCGAAGCGGGGGCGGTGTTCGCCGAGATCGGCCCGCGCATGGCCGAGTTGAGCGGTTCCCGGCTGGCCG
CGCAGCAACAGATGGAAGGCCTCCTGGCGCCGCACCGGCCCAAGGAGCCCGCGTGGTTCCTGGCCACCGT
CGGCGTCTCGCCCGACCACCAGGGCAAGGGTCTGGGCAGCGCCGTCGTGCTCCCCGGAGTGGAGGCGGCC
GAGCGCGCCGGGGTGCCCGCCTTCCTGGAAACCTCCGCGCCCCGCAACCTCCCCTTCTACGAGCGGCTCG
GCTTCACCGTCACCGCCGACGTCGAGGTGCCCGAAGGACCGCGCACCTGGTGCATGACCCGCAAGCCCGG
TGCCTGACGCCCGCCCCACGACCCGCAGCGCCCGACCGAAAGGAGCGCACGACCCCATGCATCGGTACCT
TTAAGACCAATGACTTACAAGGCAGCTGTAGATCTTAGCCACTTTCTAGAGTCGGGGCGGCCGGCCGCTT
CGAGCAGACATGATAAGATACATTGATGAGTTTGGACAAACCACAACTAGAATGCAGTGAAAAAAATGCT
TTATTTGTGAAATTTGTGATGCTATTGCTTTATTTGTAACCATTATAAGCTGCAATAAACAAGTTAACAA
CAACAATTGCATTCATTTTATGTTTCAGGTTCAGGGGGAGGTGTGGGAGGTTTTTTAAAGCAAGTAAAAC
CTCTACAAATGTGGTAAAATCGATAAGGATCCGTCGACCGATGCCCTTGAGAGCCTTCAACCCAGTCAGC
TCCTTCCGGTGGGCGCGGGGCATGACTATCGTCGCCGCACTTATGACTGTCTTCTTTATCATGCAACTCG
TAGGACAGGTGCCGGCAGCGCTCTTCCGCTTCCTCGCTCACTGACTCGCTGCGCTCGGTCGTTCGGCTGC
GGCGAGCGGTATCAGCTCACTCAAAGGCGGTAATACGGTTATCCACAGAATCAGGGGATAACGCAGGAAA
GAACATGTGAGCAAAAGGCCAGCAAAAGGCCAGGAACCGTAAAAAGGCCGCGTTGCTGGCGTTTTTCCAT
AGGCTCCGCCCCCCTGACGAGCATCACAAAAATCGACGCTCAAGTCAGAGGTGGCGAAACCCGACAGGAC
TATAAAGATACCAGGCGTTTCCCCCTGGAAGCTCCCTCGTGCGCTCTCCTGTTCCGACCCTGCCGCTTAC
CGGATACCTGTCCGCCTTTCTCCCTTCGGGAAGCGTGGCGCTTTCTCATAGCTCACGCTGTAGGTATCTC
AGTTCGGTGTAGGTCGTTCGCTCCAAGCTGGGCTGTGTGCACGAACCCCCCGTTCAGCCCGACCGCTGCG
CCTTATCCGGTAACTATCGTCTTGAGTCCAACCCGGTAAGACACGACTTATCGCCACTGGCAGCAGCCAC
TGGTAACAGGATTAGCAGAGCGAGGTATGTAGGCGGTGCTACAGAGTTCTTGAAGTGGTGGCCTAACTAC
GGCTACACTAGAAGAACAGTATTTGGTATCTGCGCTCTGCTGAAGCCAGTTACCTTCGGAAAAAGAGTTG
GTAGCTCTTGATCCGGCAAACAAACCACCGCTGGTAGCGGTGGTTTTTTTGTTTGCAAGCAGCAGATTAC
GCGCAGAAAAAAAGGATCTCAAGAAGATCCTTTGATCTTTTCTACGGGGTCTGACGCTCAGTGGAACGAA
AACTCACGTTAAGGGATTTTGGTCATGAGATTATCAAAAAGGATCTTCACCTAGATCCTTTTAAATTAAA
AATGAAGTTTTAAATCAATCTAAAGTATATATGAGTAAACTTGGTCTGACAGTTACCAATGCTTAATCAG
TGAGGCACCTATCTCAGCGATCTGTCTATTTCGTTCATCCATAGTTGCCTGACTCCCCGTCGTGTAGATA
ACTACGATACGGGAGGGCTTACCATCTGGCCCCAGTGCTGCAATGATACCGCGGGACCCACGCTCACCGG
CTCCAGATTTATCAGCAATAAACCAGCCAGCCGGAAGGGCCGAGCGCAGAAGTGGTCCTGCAACTTTATC
CGCCTCCATCCAGTCTATTAATTGTTGCCGGGAAGCTAGAGTAAGTAGTTCGCCAGTTAATAGTTTGCGC
AACGTTGTTGCCATTGCTACAGGCATCGTGGTGTCACGCTCGTCGTTTGGTATGGCTTCATTCAGCTCCG
GTTCCCAACGATCAAGGCGAGTTACATGATCCCCCATGTTGTGCAAAAAAGCGGTTAGCTCCTTCGGTCC
TCCGATCGTTGTCAGAAGTAAGTTGGCCGCAGTGTTATCACTCATGGTTATGGCAGCACTGCATAATTCT
CTTACTGTCATGCCATCCGTAAGATGCTTTTCTGTGACTGGTGAGTACTCAACCAAGTCATTCTGAGAAT
AGTGTATGCGGCGACCGAGTTGCTCTTGCCCGGCGTCAATACGGGATAATACCGCGCCACATAGCAGAAC
TTTAAAAGTGCTCATCATTGGAAAACGTTCTTCGGGGCGAAAACTCTCAAGGATCTTACCGCTGTTGAGA
TCCAGTTCGATGTAACCCACTCGTGCACCCAACTGATCTTCAGCATCTTTTACTTTCACCAGCGTTTCTG
GGTGAGCAAAAACAGGAAGGCAAAATGCCGCAAAAAAGGGAATAAGGGCGACACGGAAATGTTGAATACT
CATACTCTTCCTTTTTCAATATTATTGAAGCATTTATCAGGGTTATTGTCTCATGAGCGGATACATATTT
GAATGTATTTAGAAAAATAAACAAATAGGGGTTCCGCGCACATTTCCCCGAAAAGTGCCACCTG
